Addgene plasmid #135277: pHAGE-CMV-Flag-PKMYT1_IDG-K
Purpose: Gateway destination clone of PKMYT1 (human) tagged with N-terminal Flag for generating protein-protein networks using fusion tag affinity-based proteomics
Depositing lab: Ben Major. Depositing organization: University of North Carolina at Chapel Hill.
Backbone
  Vector backbone: pHAGE
  Backbone size w/o insert (bp): 9763
  Vector type: Mammalian Expression, Lentiviral ; Gateway Destination
  Selectable markers: Puromycin
Growth in bacteria
  Bacterial resistance: Ampicillin, 100 μg/mL
  Growth temperature: 37°C
  Growth strain: NEB Stable
  Copy number: High Copy
Gene/Insert
  Gene/Insert name: Flag-PKMYT1 (alt name: PKMYT1)
  Species: H. sapiens (human)
  Entrez Gene: PKMYT1 (a.k.a. MYT1, PPP1R126)
  Promoter: CMV
  Tag / fusion protein: Flag (N terminal on insert)
  Cloning method: Gateway Cloning
  Sequencing primers: 5′ CGCAAATGGGCGGTAGGCGTG; 3′ CAATCTTAGCGCAGAAGTCATG
Terms and licenses: Academic/Nonprofit Terms; Industry Terms: Not Available to Industry
Depositor comments: These plasmids were generated as part of the Illuminating the Druggable Genome (IDG) program sponsored by the NIH Common Fund. The goal of this program is to identify, gather, and distribute information and resources for proteins that currently are not well-studied yet belong to commonly drug-targeted protein families: protein kinases, non-olfactory G-protein coupled receptors (GPCRs), and ion channels. The IDG program is designed to develop fundamental research tools for understudied proteins, elucidate their function, and disseminate the IDG-related resources and data to the greater scientific community. These lentiviral gateway destination plasmids were generated, as part of the Kinase-Data and Resource Generating Center (DRGC), using the single fragment or multisite gateway cloning technology. They were used for generating proteomics-based protein-interaction and protein-proximity networks that can be accessed through the kinase-DRGC website https://darkkinome.org/. Each plasmid has either an N- or C-terminal fusion protein (Flag/ V5/V5-miniTurbo/V5-TurboID/miniTurbo-V5/TurboID-V5) tagged understudied kinase driven under either a CMV or Ubiquitin (UBC) promoter. All inserts in the pENTR plasmids used to generate the deposited destination plasmids were end-sequenced and insert size validated prior to multi-site gateway cloning. The combined insert size of the single fragment or three fragment destination plasmids were confirmed by restriction digestion (BsrGI, and EcoRV for pDest667; BsrGI, EcoRV, and BstZ17I for pDest663; and BsrGI for pHAGE) and all plasmids were partially sequenced to ensure in-frame ORFs and fusion tags.
How to cite: pHAGE-CMV-Flag-PKMYT1_IDG-K was a gift from Ben Major (Addgene plasmid # 135277 ; http://n2t.net/addgene:135277 ; RRID:Addgene_135277)
