[The description below was written by a language model from this plasmid's Addgene catalogue record and pLannotate feature annotations shown in this document.]
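Description:
pHAGE-CMV-Flag-PKMYT1_IDG-K is a lentiviral mammalian expression plasmid built on the pHAGE backbone, in which the human PKMYT1 (MYT1) open reading frame was inserted by Gateway recombination. It is maintained in E. coli through a high-copy ColE1/pUC-type origin and an ampicillin resistance gene (β-lactamase). The transfer cassette is bounded by a truncated HIV-1 5' LTR and a self-inactivating ΔU3 3' LTR. It carries the Ψ packaging signal with a gag fragment, the Rev response element for Rev-dependent export of the genomic RNA, and the cPPT/CTS element. Small nef, Rev, lacI, SV40 ori and SV40 poly(A) fragments, along with a lac promoter/operator region, are annotated as backbone remnants.

Within the provirus, the CMV immediate-early enhancer and promoter drive a transcript that begins with an N-terminal FLAG epitope, continues through an attB1 site into the PKMYT1 coding sequence, and ends at attB2. Downstream lie a chimeric intron, an EMCV IRES and the puromycin N-acetyltransferase gene, so the tagged kinase and the puromycin marker are translated from the same mRNA and transduced or transfected cells can be selected with puromycin. A WPRE follows to enhance transcript expression. PKMYT1 encodes a kinase that restrains mitotic entry by phosphorylating cyclin-bound CDK1.

The plasmid was made within the Illuminating the Druggable Genome programme's kinase resource effort. It is intended for expressing FLAG-tagged PKMYT1 to map protein-protein interaction networks by affinity-purification proteomics. The depositor-supplied and repository-sequenced records (9,605 and 9,617 nt) show the same 29 features in the same order, differing only slightly in length. Both are shorter than the backbone size listed in the catalogue, a discrepancy the record does not explain.
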