Features (pLannotate 1.2.2; 29 found; start..end, strand, type, name):
      4..333     +  CDS            nef (fragment): NEF_HV1BR - Experimental evidence at protein level: Swiss-Prot protein existence level 1. Extracellular Nef protein targets CD4(+) T-lymphocytes for apoptosis by interacting with CXCR4 surface receptors (PubMed:14990729). From Human immunodeficiency virus type 1 group M subtype B (isolate BRU/LAI) (HIV-1).
    381..638     +  LTR            5' LTR (truncated): truncated 5' long terminal repeat (LTR) from HIV-1
    685..810     +  misc_feature   HIV-1 Ψ: packaging signal of human immunodeficiency virus type 1
    794..1132    +  CDS            HIV-1 gag (fragment): gag protein from human immunodeficiency virus 1; gag
   1307..1540    +  misc_feature   RRE: The Rev response element (RRE) of HIV-1 allows for Rev-dependent mRNA export from the nucleus to the cytoplasm.
   1917..2017    +  CDS            Rev (fragment): human immunodeficiency virus 1 (HIV-1) Rev protein; rev; enhances nuclear export of unspliced and incompletely spliced viral mRNAs
   2062..2179    +  misc_feature   cPPT/CTS: central polypurine tract and central termination sequence of HIV-1
   2231..2534    +  enhancer       CMV enhancer: human cytomegalovirus immediate early enhancer
   2535..2738    +  promoter       CMV promoter: human cytomegalovirus (CMV) immediate early promoter
   2842..2862    +  CDS            FLAG (fragment): FLAG® epitope tag, followed by an enterokinase cleavage site
   2873..2890    +  protein_bind   attB1 (fragment): mutant version of attB; core recombination site for the Gateway® BP reaction BP Clonase™
   2899..4395    +  CDS            PKMYT1: PMYT1_HUMAN - Also known as MYT1. Experimental evidence at protein level: Swiss-Prot protein existence level 1. Acts as a negative regulator of entry into mitosis (G2 to M transition) by phosphorylation of the CDK1 kinase specifically when CDK1 is complexed to cyclins. Mediates phosphorylation of CDK1 predominantly on 'Thr-14'. Also involved in Golgi fragmentation. May be involved in phosphorylation of CDK1 on 'Tyr-15' to a lesser degree, however tyrosine kinase activity is unclear and may be indirect. May be a downstream target of Notch signaling pathway during eye development. From Homo sapi
   4395..4418    -  protein_bind   attB2: mutant version of attB; recombination site for the Gateway® BP reaction BP Clonase™
   4492..4721    +  intron         chimeric intron: chimera between introns from adenovirus and immunoglobulin heavy chain genes
   4890..5352    +  misc_feature   IRES: internal ribosome entry site (IRES) of the encephalomyocarditis virus (EMCV)
   5385..5984    +  CDS            PuroR: puromycin N-acetyltransferase; pac from Streptomyces; confers resistance to puromycin
   5999..6587    +  misc_feature   WPRE: woodchuck hepatitis virus posttranscriptional regulatory element
   6595..6660    +  CDS            nef (fragment): NEF_HV1Z2 - Experimental evidence at protein level: Swiss-Prot protein existence level 1. Extracellular Nef protein targets CD4(+) T-lymphocytes for apoptosis by interacting with CXCR4 surface receptors. From Human immunodeficiency virus type 1 group M subtype D (isolate Z2/CDC-Z34) (HIV-1).
   6662..6895    +  LTR            3' LTR (ΔU3): self-inactivating 3' long terminal repeat (LTR) from HIV-1
   7100..7204    +  promoter       AmpR promoter: bla
   7205..8065    +  CDS            AmpR: β-lactamase; bla; confers resistance to ampicillin, carbenicillin, and related antibiotics
   8236..8824    +  rep_origin     ori: high-copy-number ColE1/pMB1/pBR322/pUC origin of replication
   9007..9061    +  CDS            lacI (fragment): lac repressor; lacI; The lac repressor binds to the lac operator to inhibit transcription in E. coli. This inhibition can be relieved by adding lactose or isopropyl-β-D-thiogalactopyranoside (IPTG).
   9067..9160    +  rep_origin     SV40 ori (fragment): SV40 origin of replication
   9185..9222    +  CDS            lacI (fragment): lac repressor; lacI; The lac repressor binds to the lac operator to inhibit transcription in E. coli. This inhibition can be relieved by adding lactose or isopropyl-β-D-thiogalactopyranoside (IPTG).
   9235..9256    +  protein_bind   CAP binding site: CAP binding activates transcription in the presence of cAMP. E. coli catabolite activator protein
   9271..9301    +  promoter       lac promoter: promoter for the E. coli lac operon
   9309..9325    +  protein_bind   lac operator: The lac repressor binds to the lac operator to inhibit transcription in E. coli. This inhibition can be relieved by adding lactose or isopropyl-β-D-thiogalactopyranoside (IPTG). lac repressor encoded by lacI
   9359..9442    +  polyA_signal   SV40 poly(A) signal (fragment): SV40 polyadenylation signal
>Addgene plasmid #135277 | pHAGE-CMV-Flag-PKMYT1_IDG-K | depositor full sequence | sequence record 260381 | Full Sequence
TAGTTGGAAGGGCTAATTCACTCCCAAAGAAGACAAGATATCCTTGATCTGTGGATCTACCACACACAAG
GCTACTTCCCTGATTAGCAGAACTACACACCAGGGCCAGGGGTCAGATATCCACTGACCTTTGGATGGTG
CTACAAGCTAGTACCAGTTGAGCCAGATAAGGTAGAAGAGGCCAATAAAGGAGAGAACACCAGCTTGTTA
CACCCTGTGAGCCTGCATGGGATGGATGACCCGGAGAGAGAAGTGTTAGAGTGGAGGTTTGACAGCCGCC
TAGCATTTCATCACGTGGCCCGAGAGCTGCATCCGGAGTACTTCAAGAACTGCTGATATCGAGCTTGCTA
CAAGGGACTTTCCGCTGGGGACTTTCCAGGGAGGCGTGGCCTGGGCGGGACTGGGGAGTGGCGAGCCCTC
AGATCCTGCATATAAGCAGCTGCTTTTTGCCTGTACTGGGTCTCTCTGGTTAGACCAGATCTGAGCCTGG
GAGCTCTCTGGCTAACTAGGGAACCCACTGCTTAAGCCTCAATAAAGCTTGCCTTGAGTGCTTCAAGTAG
TGTGTGCCCGTCTGTTGTGTGACTCTGGTAACTAGAGATCCCTCAGACCCTTTTAGTCAGTGTGGAAAAT
CTCTAGCAGTGGCGCCCGAACAGGGACTTGAAAGCGAAAGGGAAACCAGAGGAGCTCTCTCGACGCAGGA
CTCGGCTTGCTGAAGCGCGCACGGCAAGAGGCGAGGGGCGGCGACTGGTGAGTACGCCAAAAATTTTGAC
TAGCGGAGGCTAGAAGGAGAGAGATGGGTGCGAGAGCGTCAGTATTAAGCGGGGGAGAATTAGATCGCGA
TGGGAAAAAATTCGGTTAAGGCCAGGGGGAAAGAAAAAATATAAATTAAAACATATAGTATGGGCAAGCA
GGGAGCTAGAACGATTCGCAGTTAATCCTGGCCTGTTAGAAACATCAGAAGGCTGTAGACAAATACTGGG
ACAGCTACAACCATCCCTTCAGACAGGATCAGAAGAACTTAGATCATTATATAATACAGTAGCAACCCTC
TATTGTGTGCATCAAAGGATAGAGATAAAAGACACCAAGGAAGCTTTAGACAAGATAGAGGAAGAGCAAA
ACAAAAGTAAGACCACCGCACAGCAAGCGGCCGGCCGCTGATCTTCAGACCTGGAGGAGGAGATATGAGG
GACAATTGGAGAAGTGAATTATATAAATATAAAGTAGTAAAAATTGAACCATTAGGAGTAGCACCCACCA
AGGCAAAGAGAAGAGTGGTGCAGAGAGAAAAAAGAGCAGTGGGAATAGGAGCTTTGTTCCTTGGGTTCTT
GGGAGCAGCAGGAAGCACTATGGGCGCAGCGTCAATGACGCTGACGGTACAGGCCAGACAATTATTGTCT
GGTATAGTGCAGCAGCAGAACAATTTGCTGAGGGCTATTGAGGCGCAACAGCATCTGTTGCAACTCACAG
TCTGGGGCATCAAGCAGCTCCAGGCAAGAATCCTGGCTGTGGAAAGATACCTAAAGGATCAACAGCTCCT
GGGGATTTGGGGTTGCTCTGGAAAACTCATTTGCACCACTGCTGTGCCTTGGAATGCTAGTTGGAGTAAT
AAATCTCTGGAACAGATTTGGAATCACACGACCTGGATGGAGTGGGACAGAGAAATTAACAATTACACAA
GCTTAATACACTCCTTAATTGAAGAATCGCAAAACCAGCAAGAAAAGAATGAACAAGAATTATTGGAATT
AGATAAATGGGCAAGTTTGTGGAATTGGTTTAACATAACAAATTGGCTGTGGTATATAAAATTATTCATA
ATGATAGTAGGAGGCTTGGTAGGTTTAAGAATAGTTTTTGCTGTACTTTCTATAGTGAATAGAGTTAGGC
AGGGATATTCACCATTATCGTTTCAGACCCACCTCCCAACCCCGAGGGGACCCGACAGGCCCGAAGGAAT
AGAAGAAGAAGGTGGAGAGAGAGACAGAGACAGATCCATTCGATTAGTGAACGGATCTCGACGGTATCGC
CGAATTCACAAATGGCAGTATTCATCCACAATTTTAAAAGAAAAGGGGGGATTGGGGGGTACAGTGCAGG
GGAAAGAATAGTAGACATAATAGCAACAGACATACAAACTAAAGAATTACAAAAACAAATTACAAAAATT
CAAAATTTTCGGGTTTATTACAGGGACAGCAGAGATCCAGTTTGGACTAGTGGAGTTCCGCGTTACATAA
CTTACGGTAAATGGCCCGCCTGGCTGACCGCCCAACGACCCCCGCCCATTGACGTCAATAATGACGTATG
TTCCCATAGTAACGCCAATAGGGACTTTCCATTGACGTCAATGGGTGGAGTATTTACGGTAAACTGCCCA
CTTGGCAGTACATCAAGTGTATCATATGCCAAGTACGCCCCCTATTGACGTCAATGACGGTAAATGGCCC
GCCTGGCATTATGCCCAGTACATGACCTTATGGGACTTTCCTACTTGGCAGTACATCTACGTATTAGTCA
TCGCTATTACCATGGTGATGCGGTTTTGGCAGTACATCAATGGGCGTGGATAGCGGTTTGACTCACGGGG
ATTTCCAAGTCTCCACCCCATTGACGTCAATGGGAGTTTGTTTTGGCACCAAAATCAACGGGACTTTCCA
AAATGTCGTAACAACTCCGCCCCATTGACGCAAATGGGCGGTAGGCGTGTACGGTGGGAGGTCTATATAA
GCAGAGCTCGTTTAGTGAACCGTCAGATCGCCTGGAGACGCCATCCACGCTGTTTTGACCTCCATAGAAG
ACACCGGCGGCCGTACCGGTCAGCTCGAGGCCACCATGGACTACAAGGACGACGACGACAAGGGCGGATC
AACAAGTTTGTACAAAAAAGTTGGCACCATGCTAGAACGGCCTCCTGCACTGGCCATGCCCATGCCCACG
GAGGGCACCCCGCCACCTCTGAGTGGCACCCCCATCCCAGTCCCAGCCTACTTCCGCCACGCAGAACCTG
GATTCTCCCTCAAGAGGCCCAGGGGGCTCAGCCGGAGCCTCCCACCTCCGCCCCCTGCCAAGGGCAGCAT
TCCCATCAGCCGCCTCTTCCCTCCTCGGACCCCAGGCTGGCACCAGCTGCAGCCCCGGCGGGTGTCATTC
CGGGGCGAGGCCTCAGAGACTCTGCAGAGCCCTGGGTATGACCCAAGCCGGCCAGAGTCCTTCTTCCAGC
AGAGCTTCCAGAGGCTCAGCCGCCTGGGCCATGGCTCCTACGGAGAGGTCTTCAAGGTGCGCTCCAAGGA
GGACGGCCGGCTCTATGCGGTAAAGCGTTCCATGTCACCATTCCGGGGCCCCAAGGACCGGGCCCGCAAG
TTGGCCGAGGTGGGCAGCCACGAGAAGGTGGGGCAGCACCCATGCTGCGTGCGGCTGGAGCAGGCCTGGG
AGGAGGGCGGCATCCTGTACCTGCAGACGGAGCTGTGCGGGCCCAGCCTGCAGCAACACTGTGAGGCCTG
GGGTGCCAGCCTGCCTGAGGCCCAGGTCTGGGGCTACCTGCGGGACACGCTGCTTGCCCTGGCCCATCTG
CACAGCCAGGGCCTGGTGCACCTTGATGTCAAGCCTGCCAACATCTTCCTGGGGCCCCGGGGCCGCTGCA
AGCTGGGTGACTTCGGACTGCTGGTGGAGCTGGGTACAGCAGGAGCTGGTGAGGTCCAGGAGGGAGACCC
CCGCTACATGGCCCCCGAGCTGCTGCAGGGCTCCTATGGGACAGCAGCGGATGTGTTCAGTCTGGGCCTC
ACCATCCTGGAAGTGGCATGCAACATGGAGCTGCCCCACGGTGGGGAGGGCTGGCAGCAGCTGCGCCAGG
GCTACCTGCCCCCTGAGTTCACTGCCGGTCTGTCTTCCGAGCTGCGTTCTGTCCTTGTCATGATGCTGGA
GCCAGACCCCAAGCTGCGGGCCACGGCCGAGGCCCTGCTGGCACTGCCTGTGTTGAGGCAGCCGCGGGCC
TGGGGTGTGCTGTGGTGCATGGCAGCGGAGGCCCTGAGCCGAGGGTGGGCCCTGTGGCAGGCCCTGCTTG
CCCTGCTCTGCTGGCTCTGGCATGGGCTGGCTCACCCTGCCAGCTGGCTACAGCCCCTGGGCCCGCCAGC
CACCCCGCCTGGCTCACCACCCTGCAGTTTGCTCCTGGACAGCAGCCTCTCCAGCAACTGGGATGACGAC
AGCCTAGGGCCTTCACTCTCCCCTGAGGCTGTCCTGGCCCGGACTGTGGGGAGCACCTCCACCCCCCGGA
GCAGGTGCACACCCAGGGATGCCCTGGACCTAAGTGACATCAACTCAGAGCCTCCTCGGGGCTCCTTCCC
CTCCTTTGAGCCTCGGAACCTCCTCAGCCTGTTTGAGGACACCCTAGACCCAACCCCAACTTTCTTGTAC
AAAGTGGTTGATTAAGATCCACTAGTAACGGCCGCCAGTGTGCTGGAATTAATTCGCTGTCTGCGAGGGC
CAGCTGTTGGGGTGAGTACTCCCTCTCAAAAGCGGGCATGACTTCTGCGCTAAGATTGTCAGTTTCCAAA
AACGAGGAGGATTTGATATTCACCTGGCCCGCGGTGATGCCTTTGAGGGTGGCCGCGTCCATCTGGTCAG
AAAAGACAATCTTTTTGTTGTCAAGCTTGAGGTGTGGCAGGCTTGAGATCTGGCCATACACTTGAGTGAC
AATGACATCCACTTTGCCTTTCTCTCCACAGGTGTCCACTCCCAGGTCCAACTGCAGGTCGAGCATGCAT
CTAGGGCGGCCAATTCCGCCCCTCTCCCTCCCCCCCCCCTAACGTTACTGGCCGAAGCCGCTTGGAATAA
GGCCGGTGTGCGTTTGTCTATATGTGATTTTCCACCATATTGCCGTCTTTTGGCAATGTGAGGGCCCGGA
AACCTGGCCCTGTCTTCTTGACGAGCATTCCTAGGGGTCTTTCCCCTCTCGCCAAAGGAATGCAAGGTCT
GTTGAATGTCGTGAAGGAAGCAGTTCCTCTGGAAGCTTCTTGAAGACAAACAACGTCTGTAGCGACCCTT
TGCAGGCAGCGGAACCCCCCACCTGGCGACAGGTGCCTCTGCGGCCAAAAGCCACGTGTATAAGATACAC
CTGCAAAGGCGGCACAACCCCAGTGCCACGTTGTGAGTTGGATAGTTGTGGAAAGAGTCAAATGGCTCTC
CTCAAGCGTATTCAACAAGGGGCTGAAGGATGCCCAGAAGGTACCCCATTGTATGGGATCTGATCTGGGG
CCTCGGTGCACATGCTTTACATGTGTTTAGTCGAGGTTAAAAAAACGTCTAGGCCCCCCGAACCACGGGG
ACGTGGTTTTCCTTTGAAAAACACGATGATAAGCTTGCCACAACCCACAAGGAGACGACCTTCCATGACC
GAGTACAAGCCCACGGTGCGCCTCGCCACCCGCGACGACGTCCCCCGGGCCGTACGCACCCTCGCCGCCG
CGTTCGCCGACTACCCCGCCACGCGCCACACCGTCGACCCGGACCGCCACATCGAGCGGGTCACCGAGCT
GCAAGAACTCTTCCTCACGCGCGTCGGGCTCGACATCGGCAAGGTGTGGGTCGCGGACGACGGCGCCGCG
GTGGCGGTCTGGACCACGCCGGAGAGCGTCGAAGCGGGGGCGGTGTTCGCCGAGATCGGCCCGCGCATGG
CCGAGTTGAGCGGTTCCCGGCTGGCCGCGCAGCAACAGATGGAAGGCCTCCTGGCGCCGCACCGGCCCAA
GGAGCCCGCGTGGTTCCTGGCCACCGTCGGCGTCTCGCCCGACCACCAGGGCAAGGGTCTGGGCAGCGCC
GTCGTGCTCCCCGGAGTGGAGGCGGCCGAGCGCGCCGGGGTGCCCGCCTTCCTGGAGACCTCCGCGCCCC
GCAACCTCCCCTTCTACGAGCGGCTCGGCTTCACCGTCACCGCCGACGTCGAGTGCCCGAAGGACCGCGC
GACCTGGTGCATGACCCGCAAGCCCGGTGCCTGATATCGATAGATCCTAATCAACCTCTGGATTACAAAA
TTTGTGAAAGATTGACTGGTATTCTTAACTATGTTGCTCCTTTTACGCTATGTGGATACGCTGCTTTAAT
GCCTTTGTATCATGCTATTGCTTCCCGTATGGCTTTCATTTTCTCCTCCTTGTATAAATCCTGGTTGCTG
TCTCTTTATGAGGAGTTGTGGCCCGTTGTCAGGCAACGTGGCGTGGTGTGCACTGTGTTTGCTGACGCAA
CCCCCACTGGTTGGGGCATTGCCACCACCTGTCAGCTCCTTTCCGGGACTTTCGCTTTCCCCCTCCCTAT
TGCCACGGCGGAACTCATCGCCGCCTGCCTTGCCCGCTGCTGGACAGGGGCTCGGCTGTTGGGCACTGAC
AATTCCGTGGTGTTGTCGGGGAAATCATCGTCCTTTCCTTGGCTGCTCGCCTGTGTTGCCACCTGGATTC
TGCGCGGGACGTCCTTCTGCTACGTCCCTTCGGCCCTCAATCCAGCGGACCTTCCTTCCCGCGGCCTGCT
GCCGGCTCTGCGGCCTCTTCCGCGTCTTCGCCTTCGCCCTCAGACGAGTCGGATCTCCCTTTGGGCCGCC
TCCCCGCCTGAGATCCTTTAAGACCAATGACTTACAAGGCAGCTGTAGATCTTAGCCACTTTTTAAAAGA
AAAGGGGGGACTGGAAGGGCTAATTCACTCCCAACGAAGACAAGATCTGCTTTTTGCTTGTACTGGGTCT
CTCTGGTTAGACCAGATCTGAGCCTGGGAGCTCTCTGGCTAACTAGGGAACCCACTGCTTAAGCCTCAAT
AAAGCTTGCCTTGAGTGCTTCAAGTAGTGTGTGCCCGTCTGTTGTGTGACTCTGGTAACTAGAGATCCCT
CAGACCCTTTTAGTCAGTGTGGAAAATCTCTAGCAGTAGTAGTTCATGTCATCTTATTATTCAGTATTTA
TAACTTGCAAAGAAATGAATATCAGAGAGTGAGAGGCCCGGGTTAATTAAGGAAAGGGCTAGATCATTCT
TGAAGACGAAAGGGCCTCGTGATACGCCTATTTTTATAGGTTAATGTCATGATAATAATGGTTTCTTAGA
CGTCAGGTGGCACTTTTCGGGGAAATGTGCGCGGAACCCCTATTTGTTTATTTTTCTAAATACATTCAAA
TATGTATCCGCTCATGAGACAATAACCCTGATAAATGCTTCAATAATATTGAAAAAGGAAGAGTATGAGT
ATTCAACATTTCCGTGTCGCCCTTATTCCCTTTTTTGCGGCATTTTGCCTTCCTGTTTTTGCTCACCCAG
AAACGCTGGTGAAAGTAAAAGATGCTGAAGATCAGTTGGGTGCACGAGTGGGTTACATCGAACTGGATCT
CAACAGCGGTAAGATCCTTGAGAGTTTTCGCCCCGAAGAACGTTTTCCAATGATGAGCACTTTTAAAGTT
CTGCTATGTGGCGCGGTATTATCCCGTGTTGACGCCGGGCAAGAGCAACTCGGTCGCCGCATACACTATT
CTCAGAATGACTTGGTTGAGTACTCACCAGTCACAGAAAAGCATCTTACGGATGGCATGACAGTAAGAGA
ATTATGCAGTGCTGCCATAACCATGAGTGATAACACTGCGGCCAACTTACTTCTGACAACGATCGGAGGA
CCGAAGGAGCTAACCGCTTTTTTGCACAACATGGGGGATCATGTAACTCGCCTTGATCGTTGGGAACCGG
AGCTGAATGAAGCCATACCAAACGACGAGCGTGACACCACGATGCCTGTAGCAATGGCAACAACGTTGCG
CAAACTATTAACTGGCGAACTACTTACTCTAGCTTCCCGGCAACAATTAATAGACTGGATGGAGGCGGAT
AAAGTTGCAGGACCACTTCTGCGCTCGGCCCTTCCGGCTGGCTGGTTTATTGCTGATAAATCTGGAGCCG
GTGAGCGTGGGTCTCGCGGTATCATTGCAGCACTGGGGCCAGATGGTAAGCCCTCCCGTATCGTAGTTAT
CTACACGACGGGGAGTCAGGCAACTATGGATGAACGAAATAGACAGATCGCTGAGATAGGTGCCTCACTG
ATTAAGCATTGGTAACTGTCAGACCAAGTTTACTCATATATACTTTAGATTGATTTAAAACTTCATTTTT
AATTTAAAAGGATCTAGGTGAAGATCCTTTTTGATAATCTCATGACCAAAATCCCTTAACGTGAGTTTTC
GTTCCACTGAGCGTCAGACCCCGTAGAAAAGATCAAAGGATCTTCTTGAGATCCTTTTTTTCTGCGCGTA
ATCTGCTGCTTGCAAACAAAAAAACCACCGCTACCAGCGGTGGTTTGTTTGCCGGATCAAGAGCTACCAA
CTCTTTTTCCGAAGGTAACTGGCTTCAGCAGAGCGCAGATACCAAATACTGTTCTTCTAGTGTAGCCGTA
GTTAGGCCACCACTTCAAGAACTCTGTAGCACCGCCTACATACCTCGCTCTGCTAATCCTGTTACCAGTG
GCTGCTGCCAGTGGCGATAAGTCGTGTCTTACCGGGTTGGACTCAAGACGATAGTTACCGGATAAGGCGC
AGCGGTCGGGCTGAACGGGGGGTTCGTGCACACAGCCCAGCTTGGAGCGAACGACCTACACCGAACTGAG
ATACCTACAGCGTGAGCTATGAGAAAGCGCCACGCTTCCCGAAGGGAGAAAGGCGGACAGGTATCCGGTA
AGCGGCAGGGTCGGAACAGGAGAGCGCACGAGGGAGCTTCCAGGGGGAAACGCCTGGTATCTTTATAGTC
CTGTCGGGTTTCGCCACCTCTGACTTGAGCGTCGATTTTTGTGATGCTCGTCAGGGGGGCGGAGCCTATG
GAAAAACGCCAGCAACGCGGCCTTTTTACGGTTCCTGGCCTTTTGCTGGCCTTTTGCTCACATGTTCTTT
CCTGCGTTATCCCCTGATTCTGTGGATAACCGTATTACCGCCTTTGAGTGAGCTGATACCGCTCGCCGCA
GCCGAACGACCGAGCGCAGCGAGTCAGTGAGCGAGGAAGCGGAAGAGCGCCCAATACGCAAACCGCCTCT
CCCCGCGCGTTGGCCGATTCATTAATGCAGCAAGCTCATGGCTGACTAATTTTTTTTATTTATGCAGAGG
CCGAGGCCGCCTCGGCCTCTGAGCTATTCCAGAAGTAGTGAGGAGGCTTTTTTGGAGGCCTAGGCTTTTG
CAAAAAGCTCCCCGTGGCACGACAGGTTTCCCGACTGGAAAGCGGGCAGTGAGCGCAACGCAATTAATGT
GAGTTAGCTCACTCATTAGGCACCCCAGGCTTTACACTTTATGCTTCCGGCTCGTATGTTGTGTGGAATT
GTGAGCGGATAACAATTTCACACAGGAAACAGCTATGACATGATTACGAATTTCACAAATAAAGCATTTT
TTTCACTGCATTCTAGTTGTGGTTTGTCCAAACTCATCAATGTATCTTATCATGTCTGGATCAACTGGAT
AACTCAAGCTAACCAAAATCATCCCAAACTTCCCACCCCATACCCTATTACCACTGCCAATTACCTGTGG
TTTCATTTACTCTAAACCTGTGATTCCTCTGAATTATTTTCATTTTAAAGAAATTGTATTTGTTAAATAT
GTACTACAAACTTAG
