Features (pLannotate 1.2.2; 29 found; start..end, strand, type, name):
    377..634     +  LTR            5' LTR (truncated): truncated 5' long terminal repeat (LTR) from HIV-1
    681..806     +  misc_feature   HIV-1 Ψ: packaging signal of human immunodeficiency virus type 1
    790..1128    +  CDS            HIV-1 gag (fragment): gag protein from human immunodeficiency virus 1; gag
   1303..1536    +  misc_feature   RRE: The Rev response element (RRE) of HIV-1 allows for Rev-dependent mRNA export from the nucleus to the cytoplasm.
   1913..2013    +  CDS            Rev (fragment): human immunodeficiency virus 1 (HIV-1) Rev protein; rev; enhances nuclear export of unspliced and incompletely spliced viral mRNAs
   2058..2175    +  misc_feature   cPPT/CTS: central polypurine tract and central termination sequence of HIV-1
   2227..2530    +  enhancer       CMV enhancer: human cytomegalovirus immediate early enhancer
   2531..2734    +  promoter       CMV promoter: human cytomegalovirus (CMV) immediate early promoter
   2838..2858    +  CDS            FLAG (fragment): FLAG® epitope tag, followed by an enterokinase cleavage site
   2869..2886    +  protein_bind   attB1 (fragment): mutant version of attB; core recombination site for the Gateway® BP reaction BP Clonase™
   2895..4391    +  CDS            PKMYT1: PMYT1_HUMAN - Also known as MYT1. Experimental evidence at protein level: Swiss-Prot protein existence level 1. Acts as a negative regulator of entry into mitosis (G2 to M transition) by phosphorylation of the CDK1 kinase specifically when CDK1 is complexed to cyclins. Mediates phosphorylation of CDK1 predominantly on 'Thr-14'. Also involved in Golgi fragmentation. May be involved in phosphorylation of CDK1 on 'Tyr-15' to a lesser degree, however tyrosine kinase activity is unclear and may be indirect. May be a downstream target of Notch signaling pathway during eye development. From Homo sapi
   4391..4414    -  protein_bind   attB2: mutant version of attB; recombination site for the Gateway® BP reaction BP Clonase™
   4488..4717    +  intron         chimeric intron: chimera between introns from adenovirus and immunoglobulin heavy chain genes
   4897..5359    +  misc_feature   IRES: internal ribosome entry site (IRES) of the encephalomyocarditis virus (EMCV)
   5392..5991    +  CDS            PuroR: puromycin N-acetyltransferase; pac from Streptomyces alboniger; confers resistance to puromycin
   6006..6594    +  misc_feature   WPRE: woodchuck hepatitis virus posttranscriptional regulatory element
   6602..6667    +  CDS            nef (fragment): NEF_HV1Z2 - Experimental evidence at protein level: Swiss-Prot protein existence level 1. Extracellular Nef protein targets CD4(+) T-lymphocytes for apoptosis by interacting with CXCR4 surface receptors. From Human immunodeficiency virus type 1 group M subtype D (isolate Z2/CDC-Z34) (HIV-1).
   6669..6902    +  LTR            3' LTR (ΔU3): self-inactivating 3' long terminal repeat (LTR) from HIV-1
   7107..7211    +  promoter       AmpR promoter: bla
   7212..8072    +  CDS            AmpR: β-lactamase; bla; confers resistance to ampicillin, carbenicillin, and related antibiotics
   8243..8831    +  rep_origin     ori: high-copy-number ColE1/pMB1/pBR322/pUC origin of replication
   9014..9068    +  CDS            lacI (fragment): lac repressor; lacI; The lac repressor binds to the lac operator to inhibit transcription in E. coli. This inhibition can be relieved by adding lactose or isopropyl-β-D-thiogalactopyranoside (IPTG).
   9074..9168    +  rep_origin     SV40 ori (fragment): SV40 origin of replication
   9193..9230    +  CDS            lacI (fragment): lac repressor; lacI; The lac repressor binds to the lac operator to inhibit transcription in E. coli. This inhibition can be relieved by adding lactose or isopropyl-β-D-thiogalactopyranoside (IPTG).
   9243..9264    +  protein_bind   CAP binding site: CAP binding activates transcription in the presence of cAMP. E. coli catabolite activator protein
   9279..9309    +  promoter       lac promoter: promoter for the E. coli lac operon
   9317..9333    +  protein_bind   lac operator: The lac repressor binds to the lac operator to inhibit transcription in E. coli. This inhibition can be relieved by adding lactose or isopropyl-β-D-thiogalactopyranoside (IPTG). lac repressor encoded by lacI
   9367..9450    +  polyA_signal   SV40 poly(A) signal (fragment): SV40 polyadenylation signal
   9617..329     +  CDS            nef (fragment) (across the origin): NEF_HV1BR - Experimental evidence at protein level: Swiss-Prot protein existence level 1. Extracellular Nef protein targets CD4(+) T-lymphocytes for apoptosis by interacting with CXCR4 surface receptors (PubMed:14990729). From Human immunodeficiency virus type 1 group M subtype B (isolate BRU/LAI) (HIV-1).
>Addgene plasmid #135277 | pHAGE-CMV-Flag-PKMYT1_IDG-K | addgene full sequence | sequence record 267151 | Addgene NGS Result
TGGAAGGGCTAATTCACTCCCAAAGAAGACAAGATATCCTTGATCTGTGGATCTACCACACACAAGGCTA
CTTCCCTGATTAGCAGAACTACACACCAGGGCCAGGGGTCAGATATCCACTGACCTTTGGATGGTGCTAC
AAGCTAGTACCAGTTGAGCCAGATAAGGTAGAAGAGGCCAATAAAGGAGAGAACACCAGCTTGTTACACC
CTGTGAGCCTGCATGGGATGGATGACCCGGAGAGAGAAGTGTTAGAGTGGAGGTTTGACAGCCGCCTAGC
ATTTCATCACGTGGCCCGAGAGCTGCATCCGGAGTACTTCAAGAACTGCTGATATCGAGCTTGCTACAAG
GGACTTTCCGCTGGGGACTTTCCAGGGAGGCGTGGCCTGGGCGGGACTGGGGAGTGGCGAGCCCTCAGAT
CCTGCATATAAGCAGCTGCTTTTTGCCTGTACTGGGTCTCTCTGGTTAGACCAGATCTGAGCCTGGGAGC
TCTCTGGCTAACTAGGGAACCCACTGCTTAAGCCTCAATAAAGCTTGCCTTGAGTGCTTCAAGTAGTGTG
TGCCCGTCTGTTGTGTGACTCTGGTAACTAGAGATCCCTCAGACCCTTTTAGTCAGTGTGGAAAATCTCT
AGCAGTGGCGCCCGAACAGGGACTTGAAAGCGAAAGGGAAACCAGAGGAGCTCTCTCGACGCAGGACTCG
GCTTGCTGAAGCGCGCACGGCAAGAGGCGAGGGGCGGCGACTGGTGAGTACGCCAAAAATTTTGACTAGC
GGAGGCTAGAAGGAGAGAGATGGGTGCGAGAGCGTCAGTATTAAGCGGGGGAGAATTAGATCGCGATGGG
AAAAAATTCGGTTAAGGCCAGGGGGAAAGAAAAAATATAAATTAAAACATATAGTATGGGCAAGCAGGGA
GCTAGAACGATTCGCAGTTAATCCTGGCCTGTTAGAAACATCAGAAGGCTGTAGACAAATACTGGGACAG
CTACAACCATCCCTTCAGACAGGATCAGAAGAACTTAGATCATTATATAATACAGTAGCAACCCTCTATT
GTGTGCATCAAAGGATAGAGATAAAAGACACCAAGGAAGCTTTAGACAAGATAGAGGAAGAGCAAAACAA
AAGTAAGACCACCGCACAGCAAGCGGCCGGCCGCTGATCTTCAGACCTGGAGGAGGAGATATGAGGGACA
ATTGGAGAAGTGAATTATATAAATATAAAGTAGTAAAAATTGAACCATTAGGAGTAGCACCCACCAAGGC
AAAGAGAAGAGTGGTGCAGAGAGAAAAAAGAGCAGTGGGAATAGGAGCTTTGTTCCTTGGGTTCTTGGGA
GCAGCAGGAAGCACTATGGGCGCAGCGTCAATGACGCTGACGGTACAGGCCAGACAATTATTGTCTGGTA
TAGTGCAGCAGCAGAACAATTTGCTGAGGGCTATTGAGGCGCAACAGCATCTGTTGCAACTCACAGTCTG
GGGCATCAAGCAGCTCCAGGCAAGAATCCTGGCTGTGGAAAGATACCTAAAGGATCAACAGCTCCTGGGG
ATTTGGGGTTGCTCTGGAAAACTCATTTGCACCACTGCTGTGCCTTGGAATGCTAGTTGGAGTAATAAAT
CTCTGGAACAGATTTGGAATCACACGACCTGGATGGAGTGGGACAGAGAAATTAACAATTACACAAGCTT
AATACACTCCTTAATTGAAGAATCGCAAAACCAGCAAGAAAAGAATGAACAAGAATTATTGGAATTAGAT
AAATGGGCAAGTTTGTGGAATTGGTTTAACATAACAAATTGGCTGTGGTATATAAAATTATTCATAATGA
TAGTAGGAGGCTTGGTAGGTTTAAGAATAGTTTTTGCTGTACTTTCTATAGTGAATAGAGTTAGGCAGGG
ATATTCACCATTATCGTTTCAGACCCACCTCCCAACCCCGAGGGGACCCGACAGGCCCGAAGGAATAGAA
GAAGAAGGTGGAGAGAGAGACAGAGACAGATCCATTCGATTAGTGAACGGATCTCGACGGTATCGCCGAA
TTCACAAATGGCAGTATTCATCCACAATTTTAAAAGAAAAGGGGGGATTGGGGGGTACAGTGCAGGGGAA
AGAATAGTAGACATAATAGCAACAGACATACAAACTAAAGAATTACAAAAACAAATTACAAAAATTCAAA
ATTTTCGGGTTTATTACAGGGACAGCAGAGATCCAGTTTGGACTAGTGGAGTTCCGCGTTACATAACTTA
CGGTAAATGGCCCGCCTGGCTGACCGCCCAACGACCCCCGCCCATTGACGTCAATAATGACGTATGTTCC
CATAGTAACGCCAATAGGGACTTTCCATTGACGTCAATGGGTGGAGTATTTACGGTAAACTGCCCACTTG
GCAGTACATCAAGTGTATCATATGCCAAGTACGCCCCCTATTGACGTCAATGACGGTAAATGGCCCGCCT
GGCATTATGCCCAGTACATGACCTTATGGGACTTTCCTACTTGGCAGTACATCTACGTATTAGTCATCGC
TATTACCATGGTGATGCGGTTTTGGCAGTACATCAATGGGCGTGGATAGCGGTTTGACTCACGGGGATTT
CCAAGTCTCCACCCCATTGACGTCAATGGGAGTTTGTTTTGGCACCAAAATCAACGGGACTTTCCAAAAT
GTCGTAACAACTCCGCCCCATTGACGCAAATGGGCGGTAGGCGTGTACGGTGGGAGGTCTATATAAGCAG
AGCTCGTTTAGTGAACCGTCAGATCGCCTGGAGACGCCATCCACGCTGTTTTGACCTCCATAGAAGACAC
CGGCGGCCATACCGGTCAGCTCGAGGCCACCATGGACTACAAGGACGACGACGACAAGGGCGGATCAACA
AGTTTGTACAAAAAAGTTGGCACCATGCTAGAACGGCCTCCTGCACTGGCCATGCCCATGCCCACGGAGG
GCACCCCGCCACCTCTGAGTGGCACCCCCATCCCAGTCCCAGCCTACTTCCGCCACGCAGAACCTGGATT
CTCCCTCAAGAGGCCCAGGGGGCTCAGCCGGAGCCTCCCACCTCCGCCCCCTGCCAAGGGCAGCATTCCC
ATCAGCCGCCTCTTCCCTCCTCGGACCCCAGGCTGGCACCAGCTGCAGCCCCGGCGGGTGTCATTCCGGG
GCGAGGCCTCAGAGACTCTGCAGAGCCCTGGGTATGACCCAAGCCGGCCAGAGTCCTTCTTCCAGCAGAG
CTTCCAGAGGCTCAGCCGCCTGGGCCATGGCTCCTACGGAGAGGTCTTCAAGGTGCGCTCCAAGGAGGAC
GGCCGGCTCTATGCGGTAAAGCGTTCCATGTCACCATTCCGGGGCCCCAAGGACCGGGCCCGCAAGTTGG
CCGAGGTGGGCAGCCACGAGAAGGTGGGGCAGCACCCATGCTGCGTGCGGCTGGAGCAGGCCTGGGAGGA
GGGCGGCATCCTGTACCTGCAGACGGAGCTGTGCGGGCCCAGCCTGCAGCAACACTGTGAGGCCTGGGGT
GCCAGCCTGCCTGAGGCCCAGGTCTGGGGCTACCTGCGGGACACGCTGCTTGCCCTGGCCCATCTGCACA
GCCAGGGCCTGGTGCACCTTGATGTCAAGCCTGCCAACATCTTCCTGGGGCCCCGGGGCCGCTGCAAGCT
GGGTGACTTCGGACTGCTGGTGGAGCTGGGTACAGCAGGAGCTGGTGAGGTCCAGGAGGGAGACCCCCGC
TACATGGCCCCCGAGCTGCTGCAGGGCTCCTATGGGACAGCAGCGGATGTGTTCAGTCTGGGCCTCACCA
TCCTGGAAGTGGCATGCAACATGGAGCTGCCCCACGGTGGGGAGGGCTGGCAGCAGCTGCGCCAGGGCTA
CCTGCCCCCTGAGTTCACTGCCGGTCTGTCTTCCGAGCTGCGTTCTGTCCTTGTCATGATGCTGGAGCCA
GACCCCAAGCTGCGGGCCACGGCCGAGGCCCTGCTGGCACTGCCTGTGTTGAGGCAGCCGCGGGCCTGGG
GTGTGCTGTGGTGCATGGCAGCGGAGGCCCTGAGCCGAGGGTGGGCCCTGTGGCAGGCCCTGCTTGCCCT
GCTCTGCTGGCTCTGGCATGGGCTGGCTCACCCTGCCAGCTGGCTACAGCCCCTGGGCCCGCCAGCCACC
CCGCCTGGCTCACCACCCTGCAGTTTGCTCCTGGACAGCAGCCTCTCCAGCAACTGGGATGACGACAGCC
TAGGGCCTTCACTCTCCCCTGAGGCTGTCCTGGCCCGGACTGTGGGGAGCACCTCCACCCCCCGGAGCAG
GTGCACACCCAGGGATGCCCTGGACCTAAGTGACATCAACTCAGAGCCTCCTCGGGGCTCCTTCCCCTCC
TTTGAGCCTCGGAACCTCCTCAGCCTGTTTGAGGACACCCTAGACCCAACCCCAACTTTCTTGTACAAAG
TGGTTGATTAAGATCCACTAGTAACGGCCGCCAGTGTGCTGGAATTAATTCGCTGTCTGCGAGGGCCAGC
TGTTGGGGTGAGTACTCCCTCTCAAAAGCGGGCATGACTTCTGCGCTAAGATTGTCAGTTTCCAAAAACG
AGGAGGATTTGATATTCACCTGGCCCGCGGTGATGCCTTTGAGGGTGGCCGCGTCCATCTGGTCAGAAAA
GACAATCTTTTTGTTGTCAAGCTTGAGGTGTGGCAGGCTTGAGATCTGGCCATACACTTGAGTGACAATG
ACATCCACTTTGCCTTTCTCTCCACAGGTGTCCACTCCCAGGTCCAACTGCAGGTCGAGCATGCATCTAG
GGCGGCCAATTCCGCCCCTCTCCCCCCCCCCCCTCTCCCCCCCCCCTAACGTTACTGGCCGAAGCCGCTT
GGAATAAGGCCGGTGTGCGTTTGTCTATATGTTATTTTCCACCATATTGCCGTCTTTTGGCAATGTGAGG
GCCCGGAAACCTGGCCCTGTCTTCTTGACGAGCATTCCTAGGGGTCTTTCCCCTCTCGCCAAAGGAATGC
AAGGTCTGTTGAATGTCGTGAAGGAAGCAGTTCCTCTGGAAGCTTCTTGAAGACAAACAACGTCTGTAGC
GACCCTTTGCAGGCAGCGGAACCCCCCACCTGGCGACAGGTGCCTCTGCGGCCAAAAGCCACGTGTATAA
GATACACCTGCAAAGGCGGCACAACCCCAGTGCCACGTTGTGAGTTGGATAGTTGTGGAAAGAGTCAAAT
GGCTCTCCTCAAGCGTATTCAACAAGGGGCTGAAGGATGCCCAGAAGGTACCCCATTGTATGGGATCTGA
TCTGGGGCCTCGGTGCACATGCTTTACATGTGTTTAGTCGAGGTTAAAAAAACGTCTAGGCCCCCCGAAC
CACGGGGACGTGGTTTTCCTTTGAAAAACACGATGATAAGCTTGCCACAACCCACAAGGAGACGACCTTC
CATGACCGAGTACAAGCCCACGGTGCGCCTCGCCACCCGCGACGACGTCCCCCGGGCCGTACGCACCCTC
GCCGCCGCGTTCGCCGACTACCCCGCCACGCGCCACACCGTCGACCCGGACCGCCACATCGAGCGGGTCA
CCGAGCTGCAAGAACTCTTCCTCACGCGCGTCGGGCTCGACATCGGCAAGGTGTGGGTCGCGGACGACGG
CGCCGCGGTGGCGGTCTGGACCACGCCGGAGAGCGTCGAAGCGGGGGCGGTGTTCGCCGAGATCGGCCCG
CGCATGGCCGAGTTGAGCGGTTCCCGGCTGGCCGCGCAGCAACAGATGGAAGGCCTCCTGGCGCCGCACC
GGCCCAAGGAGCCCGCGTGGTTCCTGGCCACCGTCGGCGTCTCGCCCGACCACCAGGGCAAGGGTCTGGG
CAGCGCCGTCGTGCTCCCCGGAGTGGAGGCGGCCGAGCGCGCCGGGGTGCCCGCCTTCCTGGAGACCTCC
GCGCCCCGCAACCTCCCCTTCTACGAGCGGCTCGGCTTCACCGTCACCGCCGACGTCGAGGTGCCCGAAG
GACCGCGCACCTGGTGCATGACCCGCAAGCCCGGTGCCTGATATCGATAGATCCTAATCAACCTCTGGAT
TACAAAATTTGTGAAAGATTGACTGGTATTCTTAACTATGTTGCTCCTTTTACGCTATGTGGATACGCTG
CTTTAATGCCTTTGTATCATGCTATTGCTTCCCGTATGGCTTTCATTTTCTCCTCCTTGTATAAATCCTG
GTTGCTGTCTCTTTATGAGGAGTTGTGGCCCGTTGTCAGGCAACGTGGCGTGGTGTGCACTGTGTTTGCT
GACGCAACCCCCACTGGTTGGGGCATTGCCACCACCTGTCAGCTCCTTTCCGGGACTTTCGCTTTCCCCC
TCCCTATTGCCACGGCGGAACTCATCGCCGCCTGCCTTGCCCGCTGCTGGACAGGGGCTCGGCTGTTGGG
CACTGACAATTCCGTGGTGTTGTCGGGGAAATCATCGTCCTTTCCTTGGCTGCTCGCCTGTGTTGCCACC
TGGATTCTGCGCGGGACGTCCTTCTGCTACGTCCCTTCGGCCCTCAATCCAGCGGACCTTCCTTCCCGCG
GCCTGCTGCCGGCTCTGCGGCCTCTTCCGCGTCTTCGCCTTCGCCCTCAGACGAGTCGGATCTCCCTTTG
GGCCGCCTCCCCGCCTGAGATCCTTTAAGACCAATGACTTACAAGGCAGCTGTAGATCTTAGCCACTTTT
TAAAAGAAAAGGGGGGACTGGAAGGGCTAATTCACTCCCAACGAAGACAAGATCTGCTTTTTGCTTGTAC
TGGGTCTCTCTGGTTAGACCAGATCTGAGCCTGGGAGCTCTCTGGCTAACTAGGGAACCCACTGCTTAAG
CCTCAATAAAGCTTGCCTTGAGTGCTTCAAGTAGTGTGTGCCCGTCTGTTGTGTGACTCTGGTAACTAGA
GATCCCTCAGACCCTTTTAGTCAGTGTGGAAAATCTCTAGCAGTAGTAGTTCATGTCATCTTATTATTCA
GTATTTATAACTTGCAAAGAAATGAATATCAGAGAGTGAGAGGCCCGGGTTAATTAAGGAAAGGGCTAGA
TCATTCTTGAAGACGAAAGGGCCTCGTGATACGCCTATTTTTATAGGTTAATGTCATGATAATAATGGTT
TCTTAGACGTCAGGTGGCACTTTTCGGGGAAATGTGCGCGGAACCCCTATTTGTTTATTTTTCTAAATAC
ATTCAAATATGTATCCGCTCATGAGACAATAACCCTGATAAATGCTTCAATAATATTGAAAAAGGAAGAG
TATGAGTATTCAACATTTCCGTGTCGCCCTTATTCCCTTTTTTGCGGCATTTTGCCTTCCTGTTTTTGCT
CACCCAGAAACGCTGGTGAAAGTAAAAGATGCTGAAGATCAGTTGGGTGCACGAGTGGGTTACATCGAAC
TGGATCTCAACAGCGGTAAGATCCTTGAGAGTTTTCGCCCCGAAGAACGTTTTCCAATGATGAGCACTTT
TAAAGTTCTGCTATGTGGCGCGGTATTATCCCGTGTTGACGCCGGGCAAGAGCAACTCGGTCGCCGCATA
CACTATTCTCAGAATGACTTGGTTGAGTACTCACCAGTCACAGAAAAGCATCTTACGGATGGCATGACAG
TAAGAGAATTATGCAGTGCTGCCATAACCATGAGTGATAACACTGCGGCCAACTTACTTCTGACAACGAT
CGGAGGACCGAAGGAGCTAACCGCTTTTTTGCACAACATGGGGGATCATGTAACTCGCCTTGATCGTTGG
GAACCGGAGCTGAATGAAGCCATACCAAACGACGAGCGTGACACCACGATGCCTGTAGCAATGGCAACAA
CGTTGCGCAAACTATTAACTGGCGAACTACTTACTCTAGCTTCCCGGCAACAATTAATAGACTGGATGGA
GGCGGATAAAGTTGCAGGACCACTTCTGCGCTCGGCCCTTCCGGCTGGCTGGTTTATTGCTGATAAATCT
GGAGCCGGTGAGCGTGGGTCTCGCGGTATCATTGCAGCACTGGGGCCAGATGGTAAGCCCTCCCGTATCG
TAGTTATCTACACGACGGGGAGTCAGGCAACTATGGATGAACGAAATAGACAGATCGCTGAGATAGGTGC
CTCACTGATTAAGCATTGGTAACTGTCAGACCAAGTTTACTCATATATACTTTAGATTGATTTAAAACTT
CATTTTTAATTTAAAAGGATCTAGGTGAAGATCCTTTTTGATAATCTCATGACCAAAATCCCTTAACGTG
AGTTTTCGTTCCACTGAGCGTCAGACCCCGTAGAAAAGATCAAAGGATCTTCTTGAGATCCTTTTTTTCT
GCGCGTAATCTGCTGCTTGCAAACAAAAAAACCACCGCTACCAGCGGTGGTTTGTTTGCCGGATCAAGAG
CTACCAACTCTTTTTCCGAAGGTAACTGGCTTCAGCAGAGCGCAGATACCAAATACTGTTCTTCTAGTGT
AGCCGTAGTTAGGCCACCACTTCAAGAACTCTGTAGCACCGCCTACATACCTCGCTCTGCTAATCCTGTT
ACCAGTGGCTGCTGCCAGTGGCGATAAGTCGTGTCTTACCGGGTTGGACTCAAGACGATAGTTACCGGAT
AAGGCGCAGCGGTCGGGCTGAACGGGGGGTTCGTGCACACAGCCCAGCTTGGAGCGAACGACCTACACCG
AACTGAGATACCTACAGCGTGAGCTATGAGAAAGCGCCACGCTTCCCGAAGGGAGAAAGGCGGACAGGTA
TCCGGTAAGCGGCAGGGTCGGAACAGGAGAGCGCACGAGGGAGCTTCCAGGGGGAAACGCCTGGTATCTT
TATAGTCCTGTCGGGTTTCGCCACCTCTGACTTGAGCGTCGATTTTTGTGATGCTCGTCAGGGGGGCGGA
GCCTATGGAAAAACGCCAGCAACGCGGCCTTTTTACGGTTCCTGGCCTTTTGCTGGCCTTTTGCTCACAT
GTTCTTTCCTGCGTTATCCCCTGATTCTGTGGATAACCGTATTACCGCCTTTGAGTGAGCTGATACCGCT
CGCCGCAGCCGAACGACCGAGCGCAGCGAGTCAGTGAGCGAGGAAGCGGAAGAGCGCCCAATACGCAAAC
CGCCTCTCCCCGCGCGTTGGCCGATTCATTAATGCAGCAAGCTCATGGCTGACTAATTTTTTTTTATTTA
TGCAGAGGCCGAGGCCGCCTCGGCCTCTGAGCTATTCCAGAAGTAGTGAGGAGGCTTTTTTGGAGGCCTA
GGCTTTTGCAAAAAGCTCCCCGTGGCACGACAGGTTTCCCGACTGGAAAGCGGGCAGTGAGCGCAACGCA
ATTAATGTGAGTTAGCTCACTCATTAGGCACCCCAGGCTTTACACTTTATGCTTCCGGCTCGTATGTTGT
GTGGAATTGTGAGCGGATAACAATTTCACACAGGAAACAGCTATGACATGATTACGAATTTCACAAATAA
AGCATTTTTTTCACTGCATTCTAGTTGTGGTTTGTCCAAACTCATCAATGTATCTTATCATGTCTGGATC
AACTGGATAACTCAAGCTAACCAAAATCATCCCAAACTTCCCACCCCATACCCTATTACCACTGCCAATT
ACCTGTGGTTTCATTTACTCTAAACCTGTGATTCCTCTGAATTATTTTCATTTTAAAGAAATTGTATTTG
TTAAATATGTACTACAAACTTAGTAGT
