>Addgene plasmid #135277 | pHAGE-CMV-Flag-PKMYT1_IDG-K | depositor partial sequence | sequence record 260382 | CMV-fwd: CGCAAATGGGCGGTAGGCGTG
GCNCATTAGGTGGCAAATAGCAGAGCTCGTTTAGTGACCGTCAGATCGCCTGGAGACGCCATCCACGCTG
TTTTGACCTCCATAGAAGACACCGGCGGCCATACCGGTCAGCTCGAGGCCACCATGGACTACAAGGACGA
CGACGACAAGGGCGGATCAACAAGTTTGTACAAAAAAGTTGGCACCATGCTAGAACGGCCTCCTGCACTG
GCCATGCCCATGCCCACGGAGGGCACCCCGCCACCTCTGAGTGGCACCCCCATCCCAGTCCCAGCCTACT
TCCGCCACGCAGAACCTGGATTCTCCCTCAAGAGGCCCAGGGGGCTCAGCCGGAGCCTCCCACCTCCGCC
CCCTGCCAAGGGCAGCATTCCCATCAGCCGCCTCTTCCCTCCTCGGACCCCAGGCTGGCACCAGCTGCAG
CCCCGGCGGGTGTCATTCCGGGGCGAGGCCTCAGAGACTCTGCAGAGCCCTGGGTATGACCCAAGCCGGC
CAGAGTCCTTCTTCCAGCAGAGCTTCCAGAGGCTCAGCCGCCTGGGCCATGGCTCCTACGGAGAGGTCTT
CAAGGTGCGCTCCAAGGAGGACGGCCGGCTCTATGCGGTAAAGCGTTCCATGTCACCATTCCGGGGCCCC
AAGGACCGGGCCCGCAAGTTGGCCGAGGTGGGCAGCCACGAGAAGGTGGGGCAGCACCCATGCTGCGTGC
GGCTGGAGCAGGCCTGGGAGGAGGGCGGCATCCTGTACCTGCAGACGGAGCTGTGCGGGCCCAGCCTGCA
GCAACACTGTGAGGCCTGGGGTGCCAGCCTGCCTGAGGCCCATGTCTGGGGCTACCTGCGGGACACGCTG
CTTGCCCTGGCCCATCTGCACAGCCAGGGCCTGGTGCACCTTGATGTCAAGCCTGCCAACATCTTCCTGG
GGCCCCGGGGCCGCTGCAAGCTGGGTGACTTCGGACTGCTGGTGGAGCTGGGTACAGCAGAGCTGGTGAG
GTCCAGGAGGAGACCCCGCTACATGGCCCCGAGCTGCTGCAGGCTCCTATGGGACAGCAGCGGATGTGTT
CAGTCTGGGCCTCACCATCTGNANTGCATGCACATGAGCTGCCCCACGNGGGGGAGGCCTGCAGCAGCTG
CCCAGGGCCTACTGCCCCTGAGTTCACTGCGGTCTGTTCTTTCC
