>Addgene plasmid #135277 | pHAGE-CMV-Flag-PKMYT1_IDG-K | depositor partial sequence | sequence record 260383 | DK29: CAATCTTAGCGCAGAAGTCATG
NNATAATTTTGTAGGATCTCACCCCAACAGCTGGCCCTCGCAGACAGCGAATTAATTCCAGCACACTGGC
GGCCGTTACTAGTGGATCTTAATCAACCACTTTGTACAAGAAAGTTGGGGTTGGGTCTAGGGTGTCCTCA
AACAGGCTGAGGAGGTTCCGAGGCTCAAAGGAGGGGAAGGAGCCCCGAGGAGGCTCTGAGTTGATGTCAC
TTAGGTCCAGGGCATCCCTGGGTGTGCACCTGCTCCGGGGGGTGGAGGTGCTCCCCACAGTCCGGGCCAG
GACAGCCTCAGGGGAGAGTGAAGGCCCTAGGCTGTCGTCATCCCAGTTGCTGGAGAGGCTGCTGTCCAGG
AGCAAACTGCAGGGTGGTGAGCCAGGCGGGGTGGCTGGCGGGCCCAGGGGCTGTAGCCAGCTGGCAGGGT
GAGCCAGCCCATGCCAGAGCCAGCAGAGCAGGGCAAGCAGGGCCTGCCACAGGGCCCACCCTCGGCTCAG
GGCCTCCGCTGCCATGCACCACAGCACACCCCAGGCCCGCGGCTGCCTCAACACAGGCAGTGCCAGCAGG
GCCTCGGCCGTGGCCCGCAGCTTGGGGTCTGGCTCCAGCATCATGACAAGGACAGAACGCAGCTCGGAAG
ACAGACCGGCAGTGAACTCAGGGGGCAGGTAGCCCTGGCGCAGCTGCTGCCAGCCCTCCCCACCGTGGGG
CAGCTCCATGTTGCATGCCACTTCCAGGATGGTGAGGCCCAGACTGAACACATCCGCTGCTGTCCCATAG
GAGCCCTGCAGCAGCTCGGGGGCCATGTAGCGGGGGTCTCCCTCCTGGACCTCACCAGCTCCTGCTGTAC
CCAGCTCCACCAGCAGTCCGAAGTCACCCAGCTTGCAGCGGCCCCGGGGCCCCAGGAAGATGTTGGCAGG
CTTGACATCAAGGTGCACCAGCCCTGGCTGTGCAGATGGGCCCAGGGCAAGCAGCGTGTCCCGCAGTAGC
CCCAGACCTGGGCCTCAGCAGCTGGCACCCCCAGCCTCACAGTGTTGCTGCAGGCTGGCCCGCACAGCTC
GTCTGCAGTACAGATGCGCCCTCTCCCAGCCTGCTCCAGCGCACGCAGCATGGGGTGCTGCCCCCACTTT
CTCGGTGGCCTGN
